Addgene plasmid #197221: pmiRFP720-Actin-C-18
Purpose: Expresses the fusion protein of miRFP720-Actin-C-18 in mammalian cells
Depositing lab: Kiryl Piatkevich. Publication: Quantitative assessment of near-infrared fluorescent proteins. Zhang H, Papadaki S, Sun X, Wang X, Drobizhev M, Yao L, Rehbock M, Koster RW, Wu L, Namikawa K, Piatkevich KD. Nat Methods. 2023 Sep 4. doi: 10.1038/s41592-023-01975-z. PubMed 37666982.
Backbone
  Vector backbone: pN1
  Vector type: Mammalian Expression
Growth in bacteria
  Bacterial resistance: Kanamycin, 50 μg/mL
  Growth temperature: 37°C
  Growth strain: NEB Stable
  Copy number: High Copy
Gene/Insert
  Gene/Insert name: miRFP720-Actin-C-18
  Species: M. musculus (mouse)
  Cloning method: Gibson Cloning
Terms and licenses: Academic/Nonprofit Terms; Industry Terms: Not Available to Industry
Depositor comments: Please visit https://www.researchsquare.com/article/rs-797586/v1 for preprint.
How to cite: pmiRFP720-Actin-C-18 was a gift from Kiryl Piatkevich (Addgene plasmid # 197221 ; http://n2t.net/addgene:197221 ; RRID:Addgene_197221)
