[The description below was written by a language model from this plasmid's Addgene catalogue record and pLannotate feature annotations shown in this document.]
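Description:
pmiRFP720-Actin-C-18 is a 6,009-nt mammalian expression plasmid built on a pN1-type backbone that produces the near-infrared fluorescent protein miRFP720 fused to the N-terminus of beta-actin. Transcription is driven by the human cytomegalovirus immediate-early enhancer and promoter and terminated by an SV40 polyadenylation signal. In the annotated sequence the miRFP720 coding region comes first, followed after a short gap, consistent with the 18-residue linker implied by the "C-18" name, by the actin open reading frame. The catalogue lists the insert species as mouse, whereas the automated annotation matched the actin sequence to bovine ACTB. This probably reflects the very high conservation of beta-actin among mammals rather than a true discrepancy. miRFP720 is a bacterial phytochrome-derived protein from Rhodopseudomonas palustris that needs biliverdin as a chromophore to fluoresce.

The plasmid replicates at high copy in E. coli from a ColE1/pUC-type origin and also carries an f1 phage origin. Selection relies on a single Tn5 aminoglycoside phosphotransferase gene (NeoR/KanR) placed behind tandem bacterial (bla) and SV40 early promoters and followed by an HSV TK polyadenylation signal, giving kanamycin resistance in bacteria and G418 resistance in mammalian cells. The short large T antigen, ble and bGH poly(A) fragments in the feature table appear to be backbone remnants or partial matches, not functional elements. The construct labels actin filaments in transfected mammalian cells for near-infrared imaging. It was deposited with a study that quantitatively compared near-infrared fluorescent proteins, where such cytoskeletal fusions help test how well a tag performs in fusion proteins.
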