Features (pLannotate 1.2.2; 14 found; start..end, strand, type, name):
     61..364     +  enhancer       CMV enhancer: human cytomegalovirus immediate early enhancer
    365..568     +  promoter       CMV promoter: human cytomegalovirus (CMV) immediate early promoter
    613..1560    +  CDS            miRFP720: miRFP720 is a basic (constitutively fluorescent) near ir fluorescent protein published in 2018, derived from Rhodopseudomonas palustris. It has low acid sensitivity. It requires the cofactor biliverdin for fluorescence.
   1615..2736    +  CDS            ACTB: ACTB_BOVIN - Experimental evidence at protein level: Swiss-Prot protein existence level 1. Actin is a highly conserved protein that polymerizes to produce filaments that form cross-linked networks in the cytoplasm of cells. Actin exists in both monomeric (G-actin) and polymeric (F-actin) forms, both forms playing key functions, such as cell motility and contraction. In addition to their role in the cytoplasmic cytoskeleton, G- and F-actin also localize in the nucleus, and regulate gene transcription and motility and repair of damaged DNA. From Bos taurus (Bovine).
   2762..2846    +  CDS            large T antigen (fragment): large T antigen from SV40 (simian virus 40)
   2869..2990    +  polyA_signal   SV40 poly(A) signal: SV40 polyadenylation signal
   3024..3452    -  rep_origin     f1 ori (sequence partly withheld): f1 bacteriophage origin of replication; arrow indicates direction of (+) strand synthesis
   3479..3583    +  promoter       AmpR promoter: bla
   3652..3862    +  promoter       SV40 promoter: SV40 early promoter
   3905..4699    +  CDS            NeoR/KanR: aminoglycoside phosphotransferase from Tn5; aph(3')-II (or nptII); confers resistance to neomycin, kanamycin, and G418 (Geneticin®)
   4720..4872    +  CDS            ble (fragment): BLE_KLEPN - Experimental evidence at protein level: Swiss-Prot protein existence level 1. Binding protein with a strong affinity to the bleomycin family of antibiotics. Binds to CL990; an antimitotic-antibiotic compound. From Klebsiella pneumoniae.
   4931..4978    +  polyA_signal   HSV TK poly(A) signal: herpes simplex virus thymidine kinase polyadenylation signal (Cole and Stacy, 1985)
   5069..5085    -  polyA_signal   bGH poly(A) signal (fragment): bovine growth hormone polyadenylation signal
   5307..5895    +  rep_origin     ori: high-copy-number ColE1/pMB1/pBR322/pUC origin of replication
>Addgene plasmid #197221 | pmiRFP720-Actin-C-18 | addgene full sequence | sequence record 388152 | Addgene NGS Result
TAGTTATTAATAGTAATCAATTACGGGGTCATTAGTTCATAGCCCATATATGGAGTTCCGCGTTACATAA
CTTACGGTAAATGGCCCGCCTGGCTGACCGCCCAACGACCCCCGCCCATTGACGTCAATAATGACGTATG
TTCCCATAGTAACGCCAATAGGGACTTTCCATTGACGTCAATGGGTGGAGTATTTACGGTAAACTGCCCA
CTTGGCAGTACATCAAGTGTATCATATGCCAAGTACGCCCCCTATTGACGTCAATGACGGTAAATGGCCC
GCCTGGCATTATGCCCAGTACATGACCTTATGGGACTTTCCTACTTGGCAGTACATCTACGTATTAGTCA
TCGCTATTACCATGGTGATGCGGTTTTGGCAGTACATCAATGGGCGTGGATAGCGGTTTGACTCACGGGG
ATTTCCAAGTCTCCACCCCATTGACGTCAATGGGAGTTTGTTTTGGCACCAAAATCAACGGGACTTTCCA
AAATGTCGTAACAACTCCGCCCCATTGACGCAAATGGGCGGTAGGCGTGTACGGTGGGAGGTCTATATAA
GCAGAGCTGGTTTAGTGAACCGTCAGATCCGCTAGCGCTACCGGTCGCCACCATGGCGGAAGGATCCGTC
GCCAGGCAGCCTGACCTCTTGACCTGCGACGATGAGCCGATCCATATCCCCGGTGCCATCCAACCGCATG
GACTGCTGCTCGCCCTCGCCGCCGACATGACGATCGTTGCCGGCAGCGACAACCTTCCCGAACTCACCGG
ACTGGCGATCGGCGCCCTGATCGGCCGCTCTGCGGCCGATGTCTTCGACTCGGAGACGCACAACCGTCTG
ACGATCGCCTTGGCCGAGCCCGGGGCGGCCGTCGGAGCACCGATCACTGTCGGCTTCACGATGCGAAAGG
ACGCAGGCTTCATCGGCTCCTGGCATCGCCATGATCAGCTCATCTTCCTCGAGCTCGAGCCTCCCCAGCG
GGACGTCGCCGAGCCGCAGGCGTTCTTCCGCCGCACCAACAGCGCCATCCGCCGCCTGCAGGCCGCCGAA
ACCTTGGAAAGCGCCTGCGCCGCCGCGGCGCAAGAGGTGCGGAAGATTACCGGCTTCGATCGGGTGATGA
TCTATCGCTTCGCCTCCGACTTCAGCGGGTCCGTGATCGCAGAGGATCGGTGCGCCGAGGTCGAGTCAAA
ACTAGGCCTGCACTATCCTGCCTCATTCATCCCGGCGCAGGCCCGTCGGCTCTATACCATCAACCCGGTA
CGGATCATTCCCGATATCAATTATCGGCCGGTGCCGGTCACCCCAGACCTCAATCCGGTCACCGGGCGGC
CGATTGATCTTAGCTTCGCCATCCTGCGCAGCGTCTCGCCCAACCATCTGGAGTTCATGCGCAACATAGG
CATGCACGGCACGATGTCGATCTCGATTTTGCGCGGCGAGCGACTGTGGGGATTGATCGTTTGCCATCAC
CGAACGCCGTACTACGTCGATCTCGATGGCCGCCAAGCCTGCAAGAGAGTCGCCGAGAGACTGGCCACCC
AGATCGGCGTGATGGAAGAGTCCGGACTCAGATCTGGCAGCGGTGGAGGCAGCGCATCCGGCGGAAGCGG
AAGCGATGATGATATCGCCGCGCTCGTCGTCGACAACGGCTCCGGCATGTGCAAGGCCGGCTTCGCGGGC
GACGATGCCCCCCGGGCCGTCTTCCCCTCCATCGTGGGGCGCCCCAGGCACCAGGGCGTGATGGTGGGCA
TGGGTCAGAAGGATTCCTATGTGGGCGACGAGGCCCAGAGCAAGAGAGGCATCCTCACCCTGAAGTACCC
CATCGAGCACGGCATCGTCACCAACTGGGACGACATGGAGAAAATCTGGCACCACACCTTCTACAATGAG
CTGCGTGTGGCTCCCGAGGAGCACCCCGTGCTGCTGACCGAGGCCCCCCTGAACCCCAAGGCCAACCGCG
AGAAGATGACCCAGATCATGTTTGAGACCTTCAACACCCCAGCCATGTACGTTGCTATCCAGGCTGTGCT
ATCCCTGTACGCCTCTGGCCGTACCACTGGCATCGTGATGGACTCCGGTGACGGGGTCACCCACACTGTG
CCCATCTACGAGGGGTATGCCCTCCCCCATGCCATCCTGCGTCTGGACCTGGCTGGCCGGGACCTGACTG
ACTACCTCATGAAGATCCTCACCGAGCGCGGCTACAGCTTCACCACCACGGCCGAGCGGGAAATCGTGCG
TGACATTAAGGAGAAGCTGTGCTACGTCGCCCTGGACTTCGAGCAAGAGATGGCCACGGCTGCTTCCAGC
TCCTCCCTGGAGAAGAGCTACGAGCTGCCTGACGGCCAGGTCATCACCATTGGCAATGAGCGGTTCCGCT
GCCCTGAGGCACTCTTCCAGCCTTCCTTCCTGGGCATGGAGTCCTGTGGCATCCACGAAACTACCTTCAA
CTCCATCATGAAGTGTGACGTGGACATCCGCAAAGACCTGTACGCCAACACAGTGCTGTCTGGCGGCACC
ACCATGTACCCTGGCATTGCCGACAGGATGCAGAAGGAGATCACTGCCCTGGCACCCAGCACAATGAAGA
TCAAGATCATTGCTCCTCCTGAGCGCAAGTACTCCGTGTGGATCGGCGGCTCCATCCTGGCCTCGCTGTC
CACCTTCCAGCAGATGTGGATCAGCAAGCAGGAGTATGACGAGTCCGGCCCCTCCATCGTCCACCGCAAA
TGCTTCTAGGGATCCACCGGATCTAGATAACTGATCATAATCAGCCATACCACATTTGTAGAGGTTTTAC
TTGCTTTAAAAAACCTCCCACACCTCCCCCTGAACCTGAAACATAAAATGAATGCAATTGTTGTTGTTAA
CTTGTTTATTGCAGCTTATAATGGTTACAAATAAAGCAATAGCATCACAAATTTCACAAATAAAGCATTT
TTTTCACTGCATTCTAGTTGTGGTTTGTCCAAACTCATCAATGTATCTTAAGGCGTAAATTGTAAGCGTT
AATATTTTGTTAAAATTCGCGTTAAATTTTTGTTAAATCAGCTCATTTTTTAACCAATAGGCCGAAATCG
GCAAAATCCCTTATAAATCAAAAGAATAGACCGAGATAGGGT
[37 nt withheld, positions 3123-3159]
AAAGAACGTGGACTCCAACGTCAAAGG
[49 nt withheld, positions 3187-3235]
T
[91 nt withheld, positions 3237-3327]
G
[124 nt withheld, positions 3329-3452]
CAGGTGGCACTTTTCGGGGAAATGTGCGCGGAACCCCTATTTGTTTATTTTTCTAAATACATTCAAATAT
GTATCCGCTCATGAGACAATAACCCTGATAAATGCTTCAATAATATTGAAAAAGGAAGAGTCCTGAGGCG
GAAAGAACCAGCTGTGGAATGTGTGTCAGTTAGGGTGTGGAAAGTCCCCAGGCTCCCCAGCAGGCAGAAG
TATGCAAAGCATGCATCTCAATTAGTCAGCAACCATAGTCCCGCCCCTAACTCCGCCCATCCCGCCCCTA
ACTCCGCCCAGTTCCGCCCATTCTCCGCCCCATGGCTGACTAATTTTTTTTATTTATGCAGAGGCCGAGG
CCGCCTCGGCCTCTGAGCTATTCCAGAAGTAGTGAGGAGGCTTTTTTGGAGGCCTAGGCTTTTGCAAAGA
TCGATCAAGAGACAGGATGAGGATCGTTTCGCATGATTGAACAAGATGGATTGCACGCAGGTTCTCCGGC
CGCTTGGGTGGAGAGGCTATTCGGCTATGACTGGGCACAACAGACAATCGGCTGCTCTGATGCCGCCGTG
TTCCGGCTGTCAGCGCAGGGGCGCCCGGTTCTTTTTGTCAAGACCGACCTGTCCGGTGCCCTGAATGAAC
TGCAAGACGAGGCAGCGCGGCTATCGTGGCTGGCCACGACGGGCGTTCCTTGCGCAGCTGTGCTCGACGT
TGTCACTGAAGCGGGAAGGGACTGGCTGCTATTGGGCGAAGTGCCGGGGCAGGATCTCCTGTCATCTCAC
CTTGCTCCTGCCGAGAAAGTATCCATCATGGCTGATGCAATGCGGCGGCTGCATACGCTTGATCCGGCTA
CCTGCCCATTCGACCACCAAGCGAAACATCGCATCGAGCGAGCACGTACTCGGATGGAAGCCGGTCTTGT
CGATCAGGATGATCTGGACGAAGAGCATCAGGGGCTCGCGCCAGCCGAACTGTTCGCCAGGCTCAAGGCG
AGCATGCCCGACGGCGAGGATCTCGTCGTGACCCATGGCGATGCCTGCTTGCCGAATATCATGGTGGAAA
ATGGCCGCTTTTCTGGATTCATCGACTGTGGCCGGCTGGGTGTGGCGGACCGCTATCAGGACATAGCGTT
GGCTACCCGTGATATTGCTGAAGAGCTTGGCGGCGAATGGGCTGACCGCTTCCTCGTGCTTTACGGTATC
GCCGCTCCCGATTCGCAGCGCATCGCCTTCTATCGCCTTCTTGACGAGTTCTTCTGAGCGGGACTCTGGG
GTTCGAAATGACCGACCAAGCGACGCCCAACCTGCCATCACGAGATTTCGATTCCACCGCCGCCTTCTAT
GAAAGGTTGGGCTTCGGAATCGTTTTCCGGGACGCCGGCTGGATGATCCTCCAGCGCGGGGATCTCATGC
TGGAGTTCTTCGCCCACCCTAGGGGGAGGCTAACTGAAACACGGAAGGAGACAATACCGGAAGGAACCCG
CGCTATGACGGCAATAAAAAGACAGAATAAAACGCACGGTGTTGGGTCGTTTGTTCATAAACGCGGGGTT
CGGTCCCAGGGCTGGCACTCTGTCGATACCCCACCGAGACCCCATTGGGGCCAATACGCCCGCGTTTCTT
CCTTTTCCCCACCCCACCCCCCAAGTTCGGGTGAAGGCCCAGGGCTCGCAGCCAACGTCGGGGCGGCAGG
CCCTGCCATAGCCTCAGGTTACTCATATATACTTTAGATTGATTTAAAACTTCATTTTTAATTTAAAAGG
ATCTAGGTGAAGATCCTTTTTGATAATCTCATGACCAAAATCCCTTAACGTGAGTTTTCGTTCCACTGAG
CGTCAGACCCCGTAGAAAAGATCAAAGGATCTTCTTGAGATCCTTTTTTTCTGCGCGTAATCTGCTGCTT
GCAAACAAAAAAACCACCGCTACCAGCGGTGGTTTGTTTGCCGGATCAAGAGCTACCAACTCTTTTTCCG
AAGGTAACTGGCTTCAGCAGAGCGCAGATACCAAATACTGTTCTTCTAGTGTAGCCGTAGTTAGGCCACC
ACTTCAAGAACTCTGTAGCACCGCCTACATACCTCGCTCTGCTAATCCTGTTACCAGTGGCTGCTGCCAG
TGGCGATAAGTCGTGTCTTACCGGGTTGGACTCAAGACGATAGTTACCGGATAAGGCGCAGCGGTCGGGC
TGAACGGGGGGTTCGTGCACACAGCCCAGCTTGGAGCGAACGACCTACACCGAACTGAGATACCTACAGC
GTGAGCTATGAGAAAGCGCCACGCTTCCCGAAGGGAGAAAGGCGGACAGGTATCCGGTAAGCGGCAGGGT
CGGAACAGGAGAGCGCACGAGGGAGCTTCCAGGGGGAAACGCCTGGTATCTTTATAGTCCTGTCGGGTTT
CGCCACCTCTGACTTGAGCGTCGATTTTTGTGATGCTCGTCAGGGGGGCGGAGCCTATGGAAAAACGCCA
GCAACGCGGCCTTTTTACGGTTCCTGGCCTTTTGCTGGCCTTTTGCTCACATGTTCTTTCCTGCGTTATC
CCCTGATTCTGTGGATAACCGTATTACCGCCATGCAT
